>Addgene plasmid #184662 | pTriEx4_Rap1 | addgene full sequence | sequence record 362560 | Addgene NGS Result
TCCTGCATCTTTTAATCAAATCCCAAGATGTGTATAAACGCGCCGGTATGTACAGGAAGAGGTTTATACT
AAACTGTTACATTGCAAACGTGGTTTCGTGTGCCAAGTGTGAAAACCGATGTTTAATCAAGGCTCTGACG
CATTTCTACAACCACGACTCCAAGTGTGTGGGTGAAGTCATGCATCTTTTAATCAAATCCCAAGATGTGT
ATAAACCACCAAACTGCCAAAAAATGAAAACTGTCGACAAGCTCTGTCCGTTTGCTGGCAACTGCAAGGG
TCTCAATCCTATTTGTAATTATTGAATAATAAAACAATTATAAATGTCAAATTTGTTTTTTATTAACGAT
ACAAACCAAACGCAACAAGAACATTTGTAGTATTATCTATAATTGAAAACGCGTAGTTATAATCGCTGAG
GTAATATTTAAAATCATTTTCAAATGATTCACAGTTAATTTGCGACAATATAATTTTATTTTCACATAAA
CTAGACGCCTTGTCGTCTTCTTCTTCGTATTCCTTCTCTTTTTCATTTTTCTCTTCATAAAAATTAACAT
AGTTATTATCGTATCCATATATGTATCTATCGTATAGAGTAAATTTTTTGTTGTCATAAATATATATGTC
TTTTTTAATGGGGTGTATAGTACCGCTGCGCATAGTTTTTCTGTAATTTACAACAGTGCTATTTTCTGGT
AGTTCTTCGGAGTGTGTTGCTTTAATTATTAAATTTATATAATCAATGAATTTGGGATCGTCGGTTTTGT
ACAATATGTTGCCGGCATAGTACGCAGCTTCTTCTAGTTCAATTACACCATTTTTTAGCAGCACCGGATT
AACATAACTTTCCAAAATGTTGTACGAACCGTTAAACAAAAACAGTTCACCTCCCTTTTCTATACTATTG
TCTGCGAGCAGTTGTTTGTTGTTAAAAATAACAGCCATTGTAATGAGACGCACAAACTAATATCACAAAC
TGGAAATGTCTATCAATATATAGTTGCTGATGGCCGGCCTATTAATAGTAATCAATTACGGGGTCATTAG
TTCATAGCCCATATATGGAGTTCCGCGTTACATAACTTACGGTAAATGGCCCGCCTGGCTGACCGCCCAA
CGACCCCCGCCCATTGACGTCAATAATGACGTATGTTCCCATAGTAACGCCAATAGGGACTTTCCATTGA
CGTCAATGGGTGGAGTATTTACGGTAAACTGCCCACTTGGCAGTACATCAAGTGTATCATATGCCAAGTC
CGCCCCCTATTGACGTCAATGACGGTAAATGGCCCGCCTGGCATTATGCCCAGTACATGACCTTACGGGA
CTTTCCTACTTGGCAGTACATCTACGTATTAGTCATCGCTATTACCATGCTGATGCGGTTTTGGCAGTAC
ACCAATGGGCGTGGATAGCGGTTTGACTCACGGGGATTTCCAAGTCTCCACCCCATTGACGTCAATGGGA
GTTTGTTTTGGCACCAAAATCAACGGGACTTTCCAAAATGTCGTAATAACCCCGCCCCGTTGACGCAAAT
GGGCGGTAGGCGTGTACGGTGGGAGGTCTATATAAGCAGACGTCGTTTAGTGAACCGTCAGATCACTAGA
TGCTTTATTGCGGTAGTTTATCACAGTTAAATTGCTAACGCCAGTCTCGAACTTAACGTGCAGAAGTTGG
TCGTGAGGCACTGGGCAGGTAAGTATCGGGCCCTTTGTGCGGGGGGAGCGGCTCGGGGCTGTCCGCGGGG
GGACGGCTGCCTTCGGGGGGGACGGGGCAGGGCGGGGTTCGGCTTCTGGCGTGTGACCGGCGGCTCTAGA
GCCTCTGCTAACCATGTTCATGCCTTCTTCTTTTTCCTACAGCTCCTGGGCAACGTGCTGGTTATTGTGC
TGTCTCATCATTTTGGCAAAGAATTGGATCGGACCGAAATTAATACGACTCACTATAGGGGAATTGTGAG
CGGATAACAATTCCCCGGAGTTAATCCGGGACCTTTAATTCAACCCAACACAATATATTATAGTTAAATA
AGAATTATTATCAAATCATTTGTATATTAATTAAAATACTATACTGTAAATTACATTTTATTTACAATCA
AAGGAGATATACCATGGCACACCATCACCACCATCACTCTTCTGGTAAAGAAACCGCTGCTGCGAAATTT
GAACGCCAGCACATGGACTCGCCACCGCCTTCTGGTCTGGTCCCCCGGGGCAGCGCAGGTTCTGGTACGA
TTGATGACGACGACAAGATGGAATTCATGGCGGAGGCGATGGATTTGGGCAAAGACCCCAACGGGCCCAC
CCATTCCTCGACTCTGTTCGTGAGGGACGACGGCAGCTCCATGTCCTTCTACGTGCGGCCCAGCCCGGCC
AAGCGTCGGCTGTCGACGCTCATCCTGCACGGCGGCGGCACCGTGTGCCGAGTGCAGGAGCCCGGGGCCG
TGCTGCTGGCCCAGCCCGGGGAGGCGCTGGCCGAGGCCTCGGGTGATTTCATCTCCACGCAGTACATCCT
GGACTGCGTGGAGCGCAACGAGAGGCTGGAGCTGGAGGCCTATCGGCTGGGCCCCGCCTCGGCGGCGGAC
ACCGGCTCGGAAGCAAAGCCCGGGGCCCTGGCCGAGGGCGCCGCGGAGCCGGAGCCGCAGCGGCACGCCG
GGCGGATCGCCTTCACGGATGCGGACGACGTAGCCATCCTTACCTACGTGAAGGAAAATGCCCGCTCGCC
CAGCTCCGTCACCGGTAACGCCTTGTGGAAAGCGATGGAGAAGAGCTCGCTCACGCAGCACTCGTGGCAG
TCCCTGAAGGACCGCTACCTCAAGCACCTGCGGGGCCAGGAGCATAAGTACCTGCTGGGGGACGCGCCGG
TGAGCCCCTCCTCCCAGAAGCTCAAGCGGAAGGCGGAGGAGGACCCGGAGGCCGCGGATAGCGGGGAACC
ACAGAATAAGAGAACTCCAGATTTGCCTGAAGAAGAGTATGTGAAGGAAGAAATCCAGGAGAATGAAGAA
GCAGTCAAAAAGATGCTTGTGGAAGCCACCCGGGAGTTTGAGGAGGTTGTGGTGGATGAGAGCCCTCCTG
ATTTTGAAATACATATAACTATGTGTGATGATGATCCACCCACACCTGAGGAAGACTCAGAAACACAGCC
TGATGAGGAGGAAGAAGAAGAAGAAGAAAAAGTTTCTCAACCAGAGGTGGGAGCTGCCATTAAGATCAGA
CGGCAGTTAATGGAGAAGTTTAACTTGGATCTATCAACAGTTACACAGGCCAGACTAAAAAATAGTGGTG
AGCTGGAGGCTACTTCCGCCTTCTTAGCGTCTGGTCAGAGAGCTGATGGATATCCCATTTGGTCCCGACA
AGATGACATAGATTTGCAAAAAGATGATGAGGATACCAGAGAGGCATTGGTCAAAAAATTTGGTGCTCAG
AATGTAGCTCGGAGGATTGAATTTCGAAAGAAATGAAGCTTGCGGCCGCACAGCTGTATACACGTGCAAG
CCAGCCAGAACTCGCCCCGGAAGACCCCGAGGATCTCGAGCACCACCATCACCATCACCATCACTAAGTG
ATTAACCTCAGGTGCAGGCTGCCTATCAGAAGGTGGTGGCTGGTGTGGCCAATGCCCTGGCTCACAAATA
CCACTGAGATCGATCTTTTTCCCTCTGCCAAAAATTATGGGGACATCATGAAGCCCCTTGAGCATCTGAC
TTCTGGCTAATAAAGGAAATTTATTTTCATTGCAATAGTGTGTTGGAATTTTTTGTGTCTCTCACTCGGA
AGGACATATGGGAGGGCAAATCATTTAAAACATCAGAATGAGTATTTGGTTTAGAGTTTGGCAACATATG
CCCATATGTAACTAGCATAACCCCTTGGGGCCTCTAAACGGGTCTTGAGGGGTTTTTTGCTGAAAGCATG
CGGAGGAAATTCTCCTTGAAGTTTCCCTGGTGTTCAAAGTAAAGGAGTTTGCACCAGACGCACCTCTGTT
CACTGGTCCGGCGTATTAAAACACGATACATTGTTATTAGTACATTTATTAAGCGCTAGATTCTGTGCGT
TGTTGATTTACAGACAATTGTTGTACGTATTTTAATAATTCATTAAATTTATAATCTTTAGGGTGGTATG
TTAGAGCGAAAATCAAATGATTTTCAGCGTCTTTATATCTGAATTTAAATATTAAATCCTCAATAGATTT
GTAAAATAGGTTTCGATTAGTTTCAAACAAGGGTTGTTTTTCCGAACCGATGGCTGGACTATCTAATGGA
TTTTCGCTCAACGCCACAAAACTTGCCAAATCTTGTAGCAGCAATCTAGCTTTGTCGATATTCGTTTGTG
TTTTGTTTTGTAATAAAGGTTCGACGTCGTTCAAAATATTATGCGCTTTTGTATTTCTTTCATCACTGTC
GTTAGTGTACAATTGACTCGACGTAAACACGTTAAATAGAGCTTGGACATATTTAACATCGGGCGTGTTA
GCTTTATTAGGCCGATTATCGTCGTCGTCCCAACCCTCGTCGTTAGAAGTTGCTTCCGAAGACGATTTTG
CCATAGCCACACGACGCCTATTAATTGTGTCGGCTAACACGTCCGCGATCAAATTTGTAGTTGAGCTTTT
TGGAATTGCGATCGCATAACTTCGTATAGCATACATTATACGAAGTTATAAGCTCGGAACGCTGCGCTCG
GTCGTTCGGCTGCGGCGAGCGGTATCAGCTCACTCAAAGGCGGTAATACGGTTATCCACAGAATCAGGGG
ATAACGCAGGAAAGAACATGTGAGCAAAAGGCCAGCAAAAGGCCAGGAACCGTAAAAAGGCCGCGTTGCT
GGCGTTTTTCCATAGGCTCCGCCCCCTGACGAGCATCACAAAAATCGACGCTCAAGTCAGAGGTGGCGAA
ACCCGACAGGACTATAAAGATACCAGGCGTTTCCCCCTGGAAGCTCCCTCGTGCGCTCTCCTGTTCCGAC
CCTGCCGCTTACCGGATACCTGTCCGCCTTTCTCCCTTCGGGAAGCGTGGCGCTTTCTCATAGCTCACGC
TGTAGGTATCTCAGTTCGGTGTAGGTCGTTCGCTCCAAGCTGGGCTGTGTGCACGAACCCCCCGTTCAGC
CCGACCGCTGCGCCTTATCCGGTAACTATCGTCTTGAGTCCAACCCGGTAAGACACGACTTATCGCCACT
GGCAGCAGCCACTGGTAACAGGATTAGCAGAGCGAGGTATGTAGGCGGTGCTACAGAGTTCTTGAAGTGG
TGGCCTAACTACGGCTACACTAGAAGAACAGTATTTGGTATCTGCGCTCTGCTGAAGCCAGTTACCTTCG
GAAAAAGAGTTGGTAGCTCTTGATCCGGCAAACAAACCACCGCTGGTAGCGGTGGTTTTTTTGTTTGCAA
GCAGCAGATTACGCGCAGAAAAAAAGGATCTCAAGAAGATCCTTTGTTACCAATGCTTAATCAGTGAGGC
ACCTATCTCAGCGATCTGTCTATTTCGTTCATCCATAGTTGCCTGACTCCCCGTCGTGTAGATAACTACG
ATACGGGAGGGCTTACCATCTGGCCCCAGTGCTGCAATGATACCGCGAGACCCACGCTCACCGGCTCCAG
ATTTATCAGCAATAAACCAGCCAGCCGGAAGGGCCGAGCGCAGAAGTGGTCCTGCAACTTTATCCGCCTC
CATCCAGTCTATTAATTGTTGCCGGGAAGCTAGAGTAAGTAGTTCGCCAGTTAATAGTTTGCGCAACGTT
GTTGCCATTGCTACAGGCATCGTGGTGTCACGCTCGTCGTTTGGTATGGCTTCATTCAGCTCCGGTTCCC
AACGATCAAGGCGAGTTACATGATCCCCCATGTTGTGCAAAAAAGCGGTTAGCTCCTTCGGTCCTCCGAT
CGTTGTCAGAAGTAAGTTGGCCGCAGTGTTATCACTCATGGTTATGGCAGCACTGCATAATTCTCTTACT
GTCATGCCATCCGTAAGATGCTTTTCTGTGACTGGTGAGTACTCAACCAAGTCATTCTGAGAATAGTGTA
TGCGGCGACCGAGTTGCTCTTGCCCGGCGTCAATACGGGATAATACCGCGCCACATAGCAGAACTTTAAA
AGTGCTCATCATTGGAAAACGTTCTTCGGGGCGAAAACTCTCAAGGATCTTACCGCTGTTGAGATCCAGT
TCGATGTAACCCACTCGTGCACCCAACTGATCTTCAGCATCTTTTACTTTCACCAGCGTTTCTGGGTGAG
CAAAAACAGGAAGGCAAAATGCCGCAAAAAAGGGAATAAGGGCGACACGGAAATGTTGAATACTCATACT
CTTCCTTTTTCAATATTATTGAAGCATTTATCAGGGTTATTGTCTCATGTCCGCGCGTT
Features (pLannotate 1.2.2; 20 found; start..end, strand, type, name):
      4..39      +  CDS            lef2 (fragment): baculovirus late expression factor 2
    181..1008    +  misc_recomb    baculovirus recombination region (lef2/ORF603): contains ORF603 and part of lef2
   1020..1379    +  enhancer       CMV enhancer (fragment): human cytomegalovirus immediate early enhancer
   1381..1580    +  promoter       CMV promoter: human cytomegalovirus (CMV) immediate early promoter
   1732..1862    +  intron         chimeric intron (fragment): chimera between introns from chicken β-actin and rabbit β-globin
   1931..1949    +  promoter       T7 promoter: promoter for bacteriophage T7 RNA polymerase
   1950..1974    +  protein_bind   lac operator: The lac repressor binds to the lac operator to inhibit transcription in E. coli. This inhibition can be relieved by adding lactose or isopropyl-β-D-thiogalactopyranoside (IPTG). lac repressor encoded by lacI
   1990..2099    +  promoter       p10 promoter: baculovirus promoter for expression in insect cells
   2147..2188    +  CDS            S-Tag (fragment): affinity and epitope tag derived from pancreatic ribonuclease A
   2267..3463    +  CDS            TERF2IP: TE2IP_HUMAN - Also known as DRIP5, RAP1. Experimental evidence at protein level: Swiss-Prot protein existence level 1. Acts both as a regulator of telomere function and as a transcription regulator. Involved in the regulation of telomere length and protection as a component of the shelterin complex (telosome). In contrast to other components of the shelterin complex, it is dispensible for telomere capping and does not participate in the protection of telomeres against non-homologous end-joining (NHEJ)- mediated repair. Instead, it is required to negatively regulate telomere recombination and i
   3502..3534    +  CDS            HSV tag: HSV (herpes simplex virus) epitope tag
   3544..3561    +  CDS            6xHis: 6xHis affinity tag
   3576..3644    +  CDS            HBB (fragment): HBB_PONPY - Experimental evidence at transcript level: Swiss-Prot protein existence level 2. Involved in oxygen transport from the lung to the various peripheral tissues. From Pongo pygmaeus (Bornean orangutan).
   3719..3774    +  polyA_signal   β-globin poly(A) signal: rabbit β-globin polyadenylation signal (Gil and Proudfoot, 1987)
   3862..3909    +  terminator     T7 terminator: transcription terminator for bacteriophage T7 RNA polymerase
   3922..4627    +  misc_recomb    baculovirus recombination region (ORF1629): contains part of ORF1629
   4636..4669    +  protein_bind   loxP: Cre-mediated recombination occurs in the 8-bp core sequence (GCATACAT). Cre recombinase
   4837..5424    -  rep_origin     ori: high-copy-number ColE1/pMB1/pBR322/pUC origin of replication
   5437..6297    -  CDS            AmpR: β-lactamase; bla; confers resistance to ampicillin, carbenicillin, and related antibiotics
   6298..6349    -  promoter       AmpR promoter (fragment): bla
