[The description below was written by a language model from this plasmid's Addgene catalogue record and pLannotate feature annotations shown in this document.]
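Description:
pTriEx4_Rap1 is a 6,359 bp plasmid for mammalian expression of mouse Rap1 (the shelterin component encoded by Terf2ip), built in the pTriEx4 backbone. It is propagated in E. coli through a high-copy ColE1/pUC-type origin and selected with ampicillin via the β-lactamase gene. The automated annotation labels the roughly 1.2 kb insert by similarity to the human TERF2IP protein, but the catalogue entry gives the species as mouse.

The backbone is a multi-host design, and the feature table shows three promoters stacked upstream of the coding region. A CMV enhancer/promoter followed by a chimeric chicken β-actin/rabbit β-globin intron drives transcription in mammalian cells. A T7 promoter with a lac operator would allow IPTG-regulated expression in E. coli strains supplying T7 RNA polymerase. A baculovirus p10 promoter serves insect cells. An S-tag fragment lies upstream of the Rap1 coding sequence, with an HSV epitope tag and a 6xHis tag downstream. These could serve for detection and affinity purification, although the record does not confirm which tags are in frame with the insert. Transcripts end at a rabbit β-globin polyadenylation signal for eukaryotic expression and a T7 terminator for bacterial expression.

Flanking the expression cassette are baculovirus recombination regions (lef2/ORF603 and ORF1629), which permit transfer of the cassette into a baculovirus genome by homologous recombination. A single loxP site is also present in the backbone. The associated work concerns Rap1 regulation of TIP60 function during transitions between two-cell-like and pluripotent states. The stated purpose is expression of mouse Rap1 in mammalian cells.
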