Addgene plasmid #184662: pTriEx4_Rap1
Purpose: Mammalian expression of mouse Rap1
Depositing lab: Agnel Sfeir. Depositing organization: Memorial Sloan-Kettering Cancer Center. Publication: Rap1 regulates TIP60 function during fate transition between two-cell-like and pluripotent states. Barry RM, Sacco O, Mameri A, Stojaspal M, Kartsonis W, Shah P, De Ioannes P, Hofr C, Cote J, Sfeir A. Genes Dev. 2022 Feb 24. pii: gad.349039.121. doi: 10.1101/gad.349039.121. PubMed 35210222.
Backbone
  Vector backbone: pTriEx4
  Backbone size w/o insert (bp): 5159
  Total vector size (bp): 6359
  Vector type: Mammalian Expression
Growth in bacteria
  Bacterial resistance: Ampicillin, 100 μg/mL
  Growth temperature: 37°C
  Growth strain: NEB Stable
  Copy number: Unknown
Gene/Insert
  Gene/Insert name: rap1
  Species: M. musculus (mouse)
  Promoter: CMV
  Cloning method: Unknown
  Sequencing primers: 5′ CTGTAAATTACATTTTATTTACAATCAAAGGAG; 3′ CCTGAGGTTAATCACTTAGTGATG
Terms and licenses: Academic/Nonprofit Terms; Industry Terms: Not Available to Industry
Depositor comments: Please visit https://www.biorxiv.org/content/10.1101/2021.11.02.467017v1 for bioRxiv preprint.
How to cite: pTriEx4_Rap1 was a gift from Agnel Sfeir (Addgene plasmid # 184662 ; http://n2t.net/addgene:184662 ; RRID:Addgene_184662)
